>Addgene plasmid #52488 | pRVdG-4mCherry | depositor full sequence | sequence record 81384 | pRVdG-4mCherry sequence 14497 bps
GG
[124 nt withheld, positions 3-126]
C
[91 nt withheld, positions 128-218]
A
[49 nt withheld, positions 220-268]
CCTTTGACGTTGGAGTCCACGTTCTTT
[37 nt withheld, positions 296-332]
ACCCTATCTCGGTCTATTCTTTTGATTTATAAGGGATTTTGCCGATTTCGGCCTATTGGTTAAAAAAATG
AGCTGATTTAACAAAAATTTAACGCGAATTTTAACAAAATATTAACGCTTACAATTTCCATTCGCCATTC
AGGCTGCGCAACTGTTGGGAAGGGCGATCGGTGCGGGCCTCTTCGCTATTACGCCAGCTGGCGAAAGGGG
GATGTGCTGCAAGGCGATTAAGTTGGGTAACGCCAGGGTTTTCCCAGTCACGACGTTGTAAAACGACGGC
CAGTGAGCGCGCGATAAGCTTGATATCGAATTCCTGCAGCGCGTTGACATTGATTATTGACTAGTTATTA
ATAGTAATCAATTACGGGGTCATTAGTTCATAGCCCATATATGGAGTTCCGCGTTACATAACTTACGGTA
AATGGCCCGCCTGGCTGACCGCCCAACGACCCCCGCCCATTGACGTCAATAATGACGTATGTTCCCATAG
TAACGCCAATAGGGACTTTCCATTGACGTCAATGGGTGGAGTATTTACGGTAAACTGCCCACTTGGCAGT
ACATCAAGTGTATCATATGCCAAGTACGCCCCCTATTGACGTCAATGACGGTAAATGGCCCGCCTGGCAT
TATGCCCAGTACATGACCTTATGGGACTTTCCTACTTGGCAGTACATCTACGTATTAGTCATCGCTATTA
CCATGGTGATGCGGTTTTGGCAGTACATCAATGGGCGTGGATAGCGGTTTGACTCACGGGGATTTCCAAG
TCTCCACCCCATTGACGTCAATGGGAGTTTGTTTTGGCACCAAAATCAACGGGACTTTCCAAAATGTCGT
AACAACTCCGCCCCATTGACGCAAATGGGCGGTAGGCGTGTACGGTGGGAGGTCTATATAAGCAGAGCTC
TCTGGCTAACTAGAGAACCCACTGCTTACTGGCTTATCGAAATTAATACGACTCACTATAGGGAGACCCA
AGCTGGCTAGATTAAGCGTCTGATGAGTCCGTGAGGACGAAACCCGGCGTACCGGGTCACGCTTAACAAC
CAGATCAAAGAAAAAACAGACATTGTCAATTGCAAAGCAAAAATGTAACACCCCTACAATGGATGCCGAC
AAGATTGTATTCAAAGTCAATAATCAGGTGGTCTCTTTGAAGCCTGAGATTATCGTGGATCAATATGAGT
ACAAGTACCCTGCCATCAAAGATTTGAAAAAGCCCTGTATAACCCTAGGAAAGGCTCCCGATTTAAATAA
AGCATACAAGTCAGTTTTGTCAGGCATGAGCGCCGCCAAACTTAATCCTGACGATGTATGTTCCTATTTG
GCAGCGGCAATGCAGTTTTTTGAGGGGACATGTCCGGAAGACTGGACCAGCTATGGAATTGTGATTGCAC
GAAAAGGAGATAAGATCACCCCAGGTTCTCTGGTGGAGATAAAACGTACTGATGTAGAAGGGAATTGGGC
TCTGACAGGAGGCATGGAACTGACAAGAGACCCCACTGTCCCTGAGCATGCGTCCTTAGTCGGTCTTCTC
TTGAGTCTGTATAGGTTGAGCAAAATATCCGGGCAAAACACTGGTAACTATAAGACAAACATTGCAGACA
GGATAGAGCAGATTTTTGAGACAGCCCCTTTTGTTAAAATCGTGGAACACCATACTCTAATGACAACTCA
CAAAATGTGTGCTAATTGGAGTACTATACCAAACTTCAGATTTTTGGCCGGAACCTATGACATGTTTTTC
TCCCGGATTGAGCATCTATATTCAGCAATCAGAGTGGGCACAGTTGTCACTGCTTATGAAGACTGTTCAG
GACTGGTATCATTTACTGGGTTCATAAAACAAATCAATCTCACCGCTAGAGAGGCAATACTATATTTCTT
CCACAAGAACTTTGAGGAAGAGATAAGAAGAATGTTTGAGCCAGGGCAGGAGACAGCTGTTCCTCACTCT
TATTTCATCCACTTCCGTTCACTAGGCTTGAGTGGGAAATCTCCTTATTCATCAAATGCTGTTGGTCACG
TGTTCAATCTCATTCACTTTGTAGGATGCTATATGGGTCAAGTCAGATCCCTAAATGCAACGGTTATTGC
TGCATGTGCTCCTCATGAAATGTCTGTTCTAGGGGGCTATCTGGGAGAGGAATTCTTCGGGAAAGGGACA
TTTGAAAGAAGATTCTTCAGAGATGAGAAAGAACTTCAAGAATACGAGGCGGCTGAACTGACAAAGACTG
ACGTAGCACTGGCAGATGATGGAACTGTCAACTCTGACGACGAGGACTACTTTTCAGGTGAAACCAGAAG
TCCGGAGGCTGTTTATACTCGAATCATGATGAATGGAGGTCGACTAAAGAGATCTCACATACGGAGATAT
GTCTCAGTCAGTTCCAATCATCAAGCCCGTCCAAACTCATTCGCCGAGTTTCTAAACAAGACATATTCGA
GTGACTCATAAGAAGTTGAATAACAAAATGCCGGAAATCTACGGATTGTGTATATCCATCATGAAAAAAA
CTAACACCCCTCCTTTCGAACCATCCCAAACATGAGCAAGATCTTTGTCAATCCTAGTGCTATTAGAGCC
GGTCTGGCCGATCTTGAGATGGCTGAAGAAACTGTTGATCTGATCAATAGAAATATCGAAGACAATCAGG
CTCATCTCCAAGGGGAACCCATAGAGGTGGACAATCTCCCTGAGGATATGGGGCGACTTCACCTGGATGA
TGGAAAATCGCCCAACCATGGTGAGATAGCCAAGGTGGGAGAAGGCAAGTATCGAGAGGACTTTCAGATG
GATGAAGGAGAGGATCCTAGCTTCCTGTTCCAGTCATACCTGGAAAATGTTGGAGTCCAAATAGTCAGAC
AAATGAGGTCAGGAGAGAGATTTCTCAAGATATGGTCACAGACCGTAGAAGAGATTATATCCTATGTCGC
GGTCAACTTTCCCAACCCTCCAGGAAAGTCTTCAGAGGATAAATCAACCCAGACTACTGGCCGAGAGCTC
AAGAAGGAGACAACACCCACTCCTTCTCAGAGAGAAAGCCAATCATCGAAAGCCAGGATGGCGGCTCAAA
TTGCTTCTGGCCCTCCAGCCCTTGAATGGTCGGCTACCAATGAAGAGGATGATCTATCAGTGGAGGCTGA
GATCGCTCACCAGATTGCAGAAAGTTTCTCCAAAAAATATAAGTTTCCCTCTCGATCCTCAGGGATACTC
TTGTATAATTTTGAGCAATTGAAAATGAACCTTGATGATATAGTTAAAGAGGCAAAAAATGTACCAGGTG
TGACCCGTTTAGCCCATGACGGGTCCAAACTCCCCCTAAGATGTGTACTGGGATGGGTCGCTTTGGCCAA
CTCTAAGAAATTCCAGTTGTTAGTCGAATCCGACAAGCTGAGTAAAATCATGCAAGATGACTTGAATCGC
TATACATCTTGCTAACCGAACCTCTCCCCTCAGTCCCTCTAGACAATAAAATCCGAGATGTCCCAAAGTC
AACATGAAAAAAACAGGCAACACCACTGATAAAATGAACCTCCTACGTAAGATAGTGAAAAACCGCAGGG
ACGAGGACACTCAAAAATCCTCTCCCGCGTCAGCCCCTCTGGATGACGATGACTTGTGGCTTCCACCCCC
TGAATACGTCCCGCTGAAAGAACTTACAGGCAAGAAGAACATGAGGAACTTTTGTATCAACGGAAGGGTT
AAAGTGTGTAGCCCGAATGGTTACTCGTTCAGGATCCTGCGGCACATTCTGAAATCATTCGACGAGATAT
ATTCTGGGAATCATAGGATGATCGGGTTAGTCAAAGTGGTTATTGGACTGGCTTTGTCAGGATCTCCAGT
CCCTGAGGGCCTGAACTGGGTATACAAATTGAGGAGAACCTTTATCTTCCAGTGGGCTGATTCCAGGGGC
CCTCTTGAAGGGGAGGAGTTGGAATACTCTCAGGAGATCACTTGGGATGATGATACTGAGTTCGTCGGAT
TGCAAATAAGAGTGATTGCAAAACAGTGTCATATCCAGGGCAGAGTCTGGTGTATCAACATGAACCCGAG
AGCATGTCAACTATGGTCTGACATGTCTCTTCAGACACAAAGGTCCGAAGAGGACAAAGATTCCTCTCTG
CTTCTAGAATAATCAGATTATATCCCGCAAATTTATCACTTGTTTACCTCTGGAGGAGAGAACATATGGG
CTCAACTCCAACCCTTGGGAGCAATATAACAAAAAACATGTTATGGTGCCATTAAACCGCTGCATTTCAT
CAAAGTCAAGTTGATTACCTTTACATTTTGATCCTCTTGGATGTGAAAAAAACTATTAACATCCCTCAAA
AGACCCCGGTGAAAGCCGCCACCATGGTGAGCAAGGGCGAGGAGGATAACATGGCCATCATCAAGGAGTT
CATGCGCTTCAAGGTGCACATGGAGGGCTCCGTGAACGGCCACGAGTTCGAGATCGAGGGCGAGGGCGAG
GGCCGCCCCTACGAGGGCACCCAGACCGCCAAGCTGAAGGTGACCAAGGGTGGCCCCCTGCCCTTCGCCT
GGGACATCCTGTCCCCTCAGTTCATGTACGGCTCCAAGGCCTACGTGAAGCACCCCGCCGACATCCCCGA
CTACTTGAAGCTGTCCTTCCCCGAGGGCTTCAAGTGGGAGCGCGTGATGAACTTCGAGGACGGCGGCGTG
GTGACCGTGACCCAGGACTCCTCCCTGCAGGACGGCGAGTTCATCTACAAGGTGAAGCTGCGCGGCACCA
ACTTCCCCTCCGACGGCCCCGTAATGCAGAAGAAGACCATGGGCTGGGAGGCCTCCTCCGAGCGGATGTA
CCCCGAGGACGGCGCCCTGAAGGGCGAGATCAAGCAGAGGCTGAAGCTGAAGGACGGCGGCCACTACGAC
GCTGAGGTCAAGACCACCTACAAGGCCAAGAAGCCCGTGCAGCTGCCCGGCGCCTACAACGTCAACATCA
AGTTGGACATCACCTCCCACAACGAGGACTACACCATCGTGGAACAGTACGAACGCGCCGAGGGCCGCCA
CTCTACCGGCGGCATGGACGAGCTGTACAAGTAATGACCTAGCTTATAAAGTGCTGGGTCATCTAAGCTT
TTCAGTCGAGAAAAAAACATTAGATCAGAAGAACAACTGGCAACACTTCTCAACCTGAGACTTACTTCAA
GATGCTCGATCCTGGAGAGGTCTATGATGACCCTATTGACCCAATCGAGTTAGAGGCTGAACCCAGAGGA
ACCCCCATTGTCCCCAACATCTTGAGGAACTCTGACTACAATCTCAACTCTCCTTTGATAGAAGATCCTG
CTAGACTAATGTTAGAATGGTTAAAAACAGGGAATAGACCTTATCGGATGACTCTAACAGACAATTGCTC
CAGGTCTTTCAGAGTTTTGAAAGATTATTTCAAGAAGGTAGATTTGGGTTCTCTCAAGGTGGGCGGAATG
GCTGCACAGTCAATGATTTCTCTCTGGTTATATGGTGCCCACTCTGAATCCAACAGGAGCCGGAGATGTA
TAACAGACTTGGCCCATTTCTATTCCAAGTCGTCCCCCATAGAGAAGCTGTTGAATCTCACGCTAGGAAA
TAGAGGGCTGAGAATCCCCCCAGAGGGAGTGTTAAGTTGCCTTGAGAGGGTTGATTATGATAATGCATTT
GGAAGGTATCTTGCCAACACGTATTCCTCTTACTTGTTCTTCCATGTAATCACCTTATACATGAACGCCC
TAGACTGGGATGAAGAAAAGACCATCCTAGCATTATGGAAAGATTTAACCTCAGTGGACATCGGGAAGGA
CTTGGTAAAGTTCAAAGACCAAATATGGGGACTGCTGATCGTGACAAAGGACTTTGTTTACTCCCAAAGT
TCCAATTGTCTTTTTGACAGAAACTACACACTTATGCTAAAAGATCTTTTCTTGTCTCGCTTCAACTCCT
TAATGGTCTTGCTCTCTCCCCCAGAGCCCCGATACTCAGATGACTTGATATCTCAACTATGCCAGCTGTA
CATTGCTGGGGATCAAGTCTTGTCTATGTGTGGAAACTCCGGCTATGAAGTCATCAAAATATTGGAGCCA
TATGTCGTGAATAGTTTAGTCCAGAGAGCAGAAAAGTTTAGGCCTCTCATTCATTCCTTGGGAGACTTTC
CTGTATTTATAAAAGACAAGGTAAGTCAACTTGAAGAGACGTTCGGTCCCTGTGCAAGAAGGTTCTTTAG
GGCTCTGGATCAATTCGACAACATACATGACTTGGTTTTTGTGTTTGGCTGTTACAGGCATTGGGGGCAC
CCATATATAGATTATCGAAAGGGTCTGTCAAAACTATATGATCAGGTTCACCTTAAAAAAATGATAGATA
AGTCCTACCAGGAGTGCTTAGCAAGCGACCTAGCCAGGAGGATCCTTAGATGGGGTTTTGATAAGTACTC
CAAGTGGTATCTGGATTCAAGATTCCTAGCCCGAGACCACCCCTTGACTCCTTATATCAAAACCCAAACA
TGGCCACCCAAACATATTGTAGACTTGGTGGGGGATACATGGCACAAGCTCCCGATCACGCAGATCTTTG
AGATTCCTGAATCAATGGATCCGTCAGAAATATTGGATGACAAATCACATTCTTTCACCAGAACGAGACT
AGCTTCTTGGCTGTCAGAAAACCGAGGGGGGCCTGTTCCTAGCGAAAAAGTTATTATCACGGCCCTGTCT
AAGCCGCCTGTCAATCCCCGAGAGTTTCTGAGGTCTATAGACCTCGGAGGATTGCCAGATGAAGACTTGA
TAATTGGCCTCAAGCCAAAGGAACGGGAATTGAAGATTGAAGGTCGATTCTTTGCTCTAATGTCATGGAA
TCTAAGATTGTATTTTGTCATCACTGAAAAACTCTTGGCCAACTACATCTTGCCACTTTTTGACGCGCTG
ACTATGACAGACAACCTGAACAAGGTGTTTAAAAAGCTGATCGACAGGGTCACCGGGCAAGGGCTTTTGG
ACTATTCAAGGGTCACATATGCATTTCACCTGGACTATGAAAAGTGGAACAACCATCAAAGATTAGAGTC
AACAGAGGATGTATTTTCTGTCCTAGATCAAGTGTTTGGATTGAAGAGAGTGTTTTCTAGAACACACGAG
TTTTTTCAAAAGGCCTGGATCTATTATTCAGACAGATCAGACCTCATCGGGTTACGGGAGGATCAAATAT
ACTGCTTAGATGCGTCCAACGGCCCAACCTGTTGGAATGGCCAGGATGGCGGGCTAGAAGGCTTACGGCA
GAAGGGCTGGAGTCTAGTCAGCTTATTGATGATAGATAGAGAATCTCAAATCAGGAACACAAGAACCAAA
ATACTAGCTCAAGGAGACAACCAGGTTTTATGTCCGACATACATGTTGTCGCCAGGGCTATCTCAAGAGG
GGCTCCTCTATGAATTGGAGAGAATATCAAGGAATGCACTTTCGATATACAGAGCCGTCGAGGAAGGGGC
ATCTAAGCTAGGGCTGATCATCAAGAAAGAAGAGACCATGTGTAGTTATGACTTCCTCATCTATGGAAAA
ACCCCTTTGTTTAGAGGTAACATATTGGTGCCTGAGTCCAAAAGATGGGCCAGAGTCTCTTGCGTCTCTA
ATGACCAAATAGTCAACCTCGCCAATATAATGTCGACAGTGTCCACCAATGCGCTAACAGTGGCACAACA
CTCTCAATCTTTGATCAAACCGATGAGGGATTTTCTGCTCATGTCAGTACAGGCAGTCTTTCACTACCTG
CTATTTAGCCCAATCTTAAAGGGAAGAGTTTACAAGATTCTGAGCGCTGAAGGGGAGAGCTTTCTCCTAG
CCATGTCAAGGATAATCTATCTAGATCCTTCTTTGGGAGGGATATCTGGAATGTCCCTCGGAAGATTCCA
TATACGACAGTTCTCAGACCCTGTCTCTGAAGGGTTATCCTTCTGGAGAGAGATCTGGTTAAGCTCCCAA
GAGTCCTGGATTCACGCGTTGTGTCAAGAGGCTGGAAACCCAGATCTTGGAGAGAGAACACTCGAGAGCT
TCACTCGCCTTCTAGAAGATCCGACCACCTTAAATATCAGAGGAGGGGCCAGTCCTACCATTCTACTCAA
GGATGCAATCAGAAAGGCTTTATATGACGAGGTGGACAAGGTGGAAAATTCAGAGTTTCGAGAGGCAATC
CTGTTGTCCAAGACCCATAGAGATAATTTTATACTCTTCTTAATATCTGTTGAGCCTCTGTTTCCTCGAT
TTCTCAGTGAGCTATTCAGTTCGTCTTTTTTGGGAATCCCCGAGTCAATCATTGGATTGATACAAAACTC
CCGAACGATAAGAAGGCAGTTTAGAAAGAGTCTCTCAAAAACTTTAGAAGAATCCTTCTACAACTCAGAG
ATCCACGGGATTAGTCGGATGACCCAGACACCTCAGAGGGTTGGGGGGGTGTGGCCTTGCTCTTCAGAGA
GGGCAGATCTACTTAGGGAGATCTCTTGGGGAAGAAAAGTGGTAGGCACGACAGTTCCTCACCCTTCTGA
GATGTTGGGATTACTTCCCAAGTCCTCTATTTCTTGCACTTGTGGAGCAACAGGAGGAGGCAATCCTAGA
GTTTCTGTATCAGTACTCCCGTCCTTTGATCAGTCATTTTTTTCACGAGGCCCCCTAAAGGGATACTTGG
GCTCGTCCACCTCTATGTCGACCCAGCTATTCCATGCATGGGAAAAAGTCACTAATGTTCATGTGGTGAA
GAGAGCTCTATCGTTAAAAGAATCTATAAACTGGTTCATTACTAGAGATTCCAACTTGGCTCAAGCTCTA
ATTAGGAACATTATGTCTCTGACAGGCCCTGATTTCCCTCTAGAGGAGGCCCCTGTCTTCAAAAGGACGG
GGTCAGCCTTGCATAGGTTCAAGTCTGCCAGATACAGCGAAGGAGGGTATTCTTCTGTCTGCCCGAACCT
CCTCTCTCATATTTCTGTTAGTACAGACACCATGTCTGATTTGACCCAAGACGGGAAGAACTACGATTTC
ATGTTCCAGCCATTGATGCTTTATGCACAGACATGGACATCAGAGCTGGTACAGAGAGACACAAGGCTAA
GAGACTCTACGTTTCATTGGCACCTCCGATGCAACAGGTGTGTGAGACCCATTGACGACGTGACCCTGGA
GACCTCTCAGATCTTCGAGTTTCCGGATGTGTCGAAAAGAATATCCAGAATGGTTTCTGGGGCTGTGCCT
CACTTCCAGAGGCTTCCCGATATCCGTCTGAGACCAGGAGATTTTGAATCTCTAAGCGGTAGAGAAAAGT
CTCACCATATCGGATCAGCTCAGGGGCTCTTATACTCAATCTTAGTGGCAATTCACGACTCAGGATACAA
TGATGGAACCATCTTCCCTGTCAACATATACGGCAAGGTTTCCCCTAGAGACTATTTGAGAGGGCTCGCA
AGGGGAGTATTGATAGGATCCTCGATTTGCTTCTTGACAAGAATGACAAATATCAATATTAATAGACCTC
TTGAATTGGTCTCAGGGGTAATCTCATATATTCTCCTGAGGCTAGATAACCATCCCTCCTTGTACATAAT
GCTCAGAGAACCGTCTCTTAGAGGAGAGATATTTTCTATCCCTCAGAAAATCCCCGCCGCTTATCCAACC
ACTATGAAAGAAGGCAACAGATCAATCTTGTGTTATCTCCAACATGTGCTACGCTATGAGCGAGAGATAA
TCACGGCGTCTCCAGAGAATGACTGGCTATGGATCTTTTCAGACTTTAGAAGTGCCAAAATGACGTACCT
ATCCCTCATTACTTACCAGTCTCATCTTCTACTCCAGAGGGTTGAGAGAAACCTATCTAAGAGTATGAGA
GATAACCTGCGACAATTGAGTTCTTTGATGAGGCAGGTGCTGGGCGGGCACGGAGAAGATACCTTAGAGT
CAGACGACAACATTCAACGACTGCTAAAAGACTCTTTACGAAGGACAAGATGGGTGGATCAAGAGGTGCG
CCATGCAGCTAGAACCATGACTGGAGATTACAGCCCCAACAAGAAGGTGTCCCGTAAGGTAGGATGTTCA
GAATGGGTCTGCTCTGCTCAACAGGTTGCAGTCTCTACCTCAGCAAACCCGGCCCCTGTCTCGGAGCTTG
ACATAAGGGCCCTCTCTAAGAGGTTCCAGAACCCTTTGATCTCGGGCTTGAGAGTGGTTCAGTGGGCAAC
CGGTGCTCATTATAAGCTTAAGCCTATTCTAGATGATCTCAATGTTTTCCCATCTCTCTGCCTTGTAGTT
GGGGACGGGTCAGGGGGGATATCAAGGGCAGTCCTCAACATGTTTCCAGATGCCAAGCTTGTGTTCAACA
GTCTTTTAGAGGTGAATGACCTGATGGCTTCCGGAACACATCCACTGCCTCCTTCAGCAATCATGAGGGG
AGGAAATGATATCGTCTCCAGAGTGATAGATCTTGACTCAATCTGGGAAAAACCGTCCGACTTGAGAAAC
TTGGCAACCTGGAAATACTTCCAGTCAGTCCAAAAGCAGGTCAACATGTCCTATGACCTCATTATTTGCG
ATGCAGAAGTTACTGACATTGCATCTATCAACCGGATCACCCTGTTAATGTCCGATTTTGCATTGTCTAT
AGATGGACCACTCTATTTGGTCTTCAAAACTTATGGGACTATGCTAGTAAATCCAAACTACAAGGCTATT
CAACACCTGTCAAGAGCGTTCCCCTCGGTCACAGGGTTTATCACCCAAGTAACTTCGTCTTTTTCATCTG
AGCTCTACCTCCGATTCTCCAAACGAGGGAAGTTTTTCAGAGATGCTGAGTACTTGACCTCTTCCACCCT
TCGAGAAATGAGCCTTGTGTTATTCAATTGTAGCAGCCCCAAGAGTGAGATGCAGAGAGCTCGTTCCTTG
AACTATCAGGATCTTGTGAGAGGATTTCCTGAAGAAATCATATCAAATCCTTACAATGAGATGATCATAA
CTCTGATTGACAGTGATGTAGAATCTTTTCTAGTCCACAAGATGGTTGATGATCTTGAGTTACAGAGGGG
AACTCTGTCTAAAGTGGCTATCATTATAGCCATCATGATAGTTTTCTCCAACAGAGTCTTCAACGTTTCC
AAACCCCTAACTGACCCCTCGTTCTATCCACCGTCTGATCCCAAAATCCTGAGGCACTTCAACATATGTT
GCAGTACTATGATGTATCTATCTACTGCTTTAGGTGACGTCCCTAGCTTCGCAAGACTTCACGACCTGTA
TAACAGACCTATAACTTATTACTTCAGAAAGCAAGTCATTCGAGGGAACGTTTATCTATCTTGGAGTTGG
TCCAACGACACCTCAGTGTTCAAAAGGGTAGCCTGTAATTCTAGCCTGAGTCTGTCATCTCACTGGATCA
GGTTGATTTACAAGATAGTGAAGACTACCAGACTCGTTGGCAGCATCAAGGATCTATCCAGAGAAGTGGA
AAGACACCTTCATAGGTACAACAGGTGGATCACCCTAGAGGATATCAGATCTAGATCATCCCTACTAGAC
TACAGTTGCCTGTGAACCGGATACTCCTGGAAGCCTGCCCATGCTAAGACTCTTGTGTGATGTATCTTGA
AAAAAACAAGATCCTAAATCTGAACCTTTGGTTGTTTGATTGTTTTTCTCATTTTTGTTGTTTATTTGTT
AAGCGTGGGTCGGCATGGCATCTCCACCTCCTCGCGGTCCGACCTGGGCATCCGAAGGAGGACGCACGTC
CACTCGGATGGCTAAGGGAGGGGCGGGGATCCGGCTGCTAACAAAGCCCGAAAGGAAGCTGAGTTGGCTG
CTGCCACCGCTGAGCAATAACTAGCATAACCCCTTGGGGCCTCTAAACGGGTCTTGAGGGGTTTTTTGCT
GAAAGGAGGAACTATATCCGGATCCACTAGTTCTAGAGCGGCCGCCACCGCGGTGGAGCTCCAGCTTTTG
TTCCCTTTAGTGAGGGTTAATTGCGCGCTTGGCGTAATCATGGTCATAGCTGTTTCCTGTGTGAAATTGT
TATCCGCTCACAATTCCACACAACATACGAGCCGGAAGCATAAAGTGTAAAGCCTGGGGTGCCTAATGAG
TGAGCTAACTCACATTAATTGCGTTGCGCTCACTGCCCGCTTTCCAGTCGGGAAACCTGTCGTGCCAGCT
GCATTAATGAATCGGCCAACGCGCGGGGAGAGGCGGTTTGCGTATTGGGCGCTCTTCCGCTTCCTCGCTC
ACTGACTCGCTGCGCTCGGTCGTTCGGCTGCGGCGAGCGGTATCAGCTCACTCAAAGGCGGTAATACGGT
TATCCACAGAATCAGGGGATAACGCAGGAAAGAACATGTGAGCAAAAGGCCAGCAAAAGGCCAGGAACCG
TAAAAAGGCCGCGTTGCTGGCGTTTTTCCATAGGCTCCGCCCCCCTGACGAGCATCACAAAAATCGACGC
TCAAGTCAGAGGTGGCGAAACCCGACAGGACTATAAAGATACCAGGCGTTTCCCCCTGGAAGCTCCCTCG
TGCGCTCTCCTGTTCCGACCCTGCCGCTTACCGGATACCTGTCCGCCTTTCTCCCTTCGGGAAGCGTGGC
GCTTTCTCATAGCTCACGCTGTAGGTATCTCAGTTCGGTGTAGGTCGTTCGCTCCAAGCTGGGCTGTGTG
CACGAACCCCCCGTTCAGCCCGACCGCTGCGCCTTATCCGGTAACTATCGTCTTGAGTCCAACCCGGTAA
GACACGACTTATCGCCACTGGCAGCAGCCACTGGTAACAGGATTAGCAGAGCGAGGTATGTAGGCGGTGC
TACAGAGTTCTTGAAGTGGTGGCCTAACTACGGCTACACTAGAAGGACAGTATTTGGTATCTGCGCTCTG
CTGAAGCCAGTTACCTTCGGAAAAAGAGTTGGTAGCTCTTGATCCGGCAAACAAACCACCGCTGGTAGCG
GTGGTTTTTTTGTTTGCAAGCAGCAGATTACGCGCAGAAAAAAAGGATCTCAAGAAGATCCTTTGATCTT
TTCTACGGGGTCTGACGCTCAGTGGAACGAAAACTCACGTTAAGGGATTTTGGTCATGAGATTATCAAAA
AGGATCTTCACCTAGATCCTTTTAAATTAAAAATGAAGTTTTAAATCAATCTAAAGTATATATGAGTAAA
CTTGGTCTGACAGTTACCAATGCTTAATCAGTGAGGCACCTATCTCAGCGATCTGTCTATTTCGTTCATC
CATAGTTGCCTGACTCCCCGTCGTGTAGATAACTACGATACGGGAGGGCTTACCATCTGGCCCCAGTGCT
GCAATGATACCGCGAGACCCACGCTCACCGGCTCCAGATTTATCAGCAATAAACCAGCCAGCCGGAAGGG
CCGAGCGCAGAAGTGGTCCTGCAACTTTATCCGCCTCCATCCAGTCTATTAATTGTTGCCGGGAAGCTAG
AGTAAGTAGTTCGCCAGTTAATAGTTTGCGCAACGTTGTTGCCATTGCTACAGGCATCGTGGTGTCACGC
TCGTCGTTTGGTATGGCTTCATTCAGCTCCGGTTCCCAACGATCAAGGCGAGTTACATGATCCCCCATGT
TGTGCAAAAAAGCGGTTAGCTCCTTCGGTCCTCCGATCGTTGTCAGAAGTAAGTTGGCCGCAGTGTTATC
ACTCATGGTTATGGCAGCACTGCATAATTCTCTTACTGTCATGCCATCCGTAAGATGCTTTTCTGTGACT
GGTGAGTACTCAACCAAGTCATTCTGAGAATAGTGTATGCGGCGACCGAGTTGCTCTTGCCCGGCGTCAA
TACGGGATAATACCGCGCCACATAGCAGAACTTTAAAAGTGCTCATCATTGGAAAACGTTCTTCGGGGCG
AAAACTCTCAAGGATCTTACCGCTGTTGAGATCCAGTTCGATGTAACCCACTCGTGCACCCAACTGATCT
TCAGCATCTTTTACTTTCACCAGCGTTTCTGGGTGAGCAAAAACAGGAAGGCAAAATGCCGCAAAAAAGG
GAATAAGGGCGACACGGAAATGTTGAATACTCATACTCTTCCTTTTTCAATATTATTGAAGCATTTATCA
GGGTTATTGTCTCATGAGCGGATACATATTTGAATGTATTTAGAAAAATAAACAAATAGGGGTTCCGCGC
ACATTTCCCCGAAAAGTGCCACCTG
Features (pLannotate 1.2.2; 25 found; start..end, strand, type, name):
      3..361     +  rep_origin     f1 ori (sequence partly withheld): f1 bacteriophage origin of replication; arrow indicates direction of (+) strand synthesis
    463..618     -  CDS            lacZα (fragment): LacZα fragment of β-galactosidase; lacZ fragment
    624..652     -  misc_feature   MCS (fragment): pBluescript multiple cloning site
    658..1037    +  enhancer       CMV enhancer: human cytomegalovirus immediate early enhancer
   1038..1241    +  promoter       CMV promoter: human cytomegalovirus (CMV) immediate early promoter
   1237..1270    +  LTR            5' LTR (truncated) (fragment): truncated 5' long terminal repeat (LTR) from HIV-1
   1286..1304    +  promoter       T7 promoter: promoter for bacteriophage T7 RNA polymerase
   1330..1355    +  misc_RNA       sTRSV HHRz (fragment): hammerhead ribozyme from the tobacco ringspot virus satellite RNA (Khvorova et al., 2003)
   1441..2790    +  CDS            N: NCAP_RABVS - Experimental evidence at protein level: Swiss-Prot protein existence level 1. Encapsidates the genome in a ratio of one protein N per nine ribonucleotides, protecting it from nucleases. If expressed without protein P it binds non-specifically RNA and therefore can bind it's own mRNA. Interaction with protein P abolishes any non-specific RNA binding, and prevents phosphorylation. The soluble N-P complex encapsidates specifically the genomic RNA, with protein N protecting the genome like a pearl necklace. The encapsidated genomic RNA is termed the nucleocapsid (NC) and serves as tem
   2884..3774    +  CDS            P: PHOSP_RABVS - Experimental evidence at protein level: Swiss-Prot protein existence level 1. Non catalytic polymerase cofactor and regulatory protein that plays a role in viral transcription and replication. Stabilizes the RNA polymerase L to the N-RNA template and binds the soluble protein N, preventing it from encapsidating non-genomic RNA. Also inhibits host IFN-alpha and IFN-beta signaling by binding and retaining phosphorylated STAT1 in the cytoplasm or by inhibiting the DNA binding of STAT1 in the nucleus. Might be involved, through interaction with host dynein, in intracellular microtubu
   3866..4471    +  CDS            M: MATRX_RABVS - Experimental evidence at protein level: Swiss-Prot protein existence level 1. Plays a major role in assembly, budding and uncoating of virion after membrane fusion (PubMed:33208464). Completely covers the ribonucleoprotein coil and keep it in condensed bullet-shaped form. Inhibits viral transcription and stimulates replication. Plays a major role in early induction of TRAIL-mediated apoptosis in infected neurons (PubMed:12771432, PubMed:9847327). From Rabies virus (strain SAD B19) (RABV).
   4696..5403    +  CDS            mCherry: mCherry is a basic (constitutively fluorescent) red fluorescent protein published in 2004, derived from Discosoma sp.. It is reported to be a very rapidly-maturing monomer with low acid sensitivity.
   5514..11894   +  CDS            L: L_RABVS - Experimental evidence at protein level: Swiss-Prot protein existence level 1. RNA-directed RNA polymerase that catalyzes the replication of viral genomic RNA. The template is composed of the viral RNA tightly encapsidated by the nucleoprotein (N). The replicase mode is dependent on intracellular N protein concentration. In this mode, the polymerase replicates the whole viral genome without recognizing transcriptional signals, and the replicated genome is not caped or polyadenylated. From Rabies virus (strain SAD B19) (RABV).
  12026..12118   +  ncRNA          HDV ribozyme: Accession: RF00094 - Hepatitis delta virus ribozyme
  12126..12175   +  CDS            SET1 (fragment): solubility-enhancement tag derived from T7 phage gene 10B
  12183..12230   +  terminator     T7 terminator: transcription terminator for bacteriophage T7 RNA polymerase
  12252..12293   -  misc_feature   MCS (fragment): pBluescript multiple cloning site
  12306..12324   -  promoter       T3 promoter: promoter for bacteriophage T3 RNA polymerase
  12367..12389   -  protein_bind   lac operator (fragment): The lac repressor binds to the lac operator to inhibit transcription in E. coli. This inhibition can be relieved by adding lactose or isopropyl-β-D-thiogalactopyranoside (IPTG). lac repressor encoded by lacI
  12393..12423   -  promoter       lac promoter: promoter for the E. coli lac operon
  12438..12459   -  protein_bind   CAP binding site: CAP binding activates transcription in the presence of cAMP. E. coli catabolite activator protein
  12472..12564   -  CDS            lacI (fragment): lac repressor; lacI; The lac repressor binds to the lac operator to inhibit transcription in E. coli. This inhibition can be relieved by adding lactose or isopropyl-β-D-thiogalactopyranoside (IPTG).
  12747..13335   -  rep_origin     ori: high-copy-number ColE1/pMB1/pBR322/pUC origin of replication
  13506..14366   -  CDS            AmpR: β-lactamase; bla; confers resistance to ampicillin, carbenicillin, and related antibiotics
  14367..14471   -  promoter       AmpR promoter: bla
