[The description below was written by a language model from this plasmid's Addgene catalogue record and pLannotate feature annotations shown in this document.]
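Description:
pRVdG-4mCherry is a rabies virus genome plasmid: a full-length cDNA copy of a glycoprotein-deleted (ΔG) SAD B19-strain rabies genome carried in the cSPBN (pSAD) backbone, which has a pBluescript-type framework. It is propagated in E. coli as a high-copy plasmid through a ColE1/pUC origin with ampicillin selection (AmpR under its own bla promoter). It also retains an f1 origin and remnants of the lacZα/lac promoter region and multiple cloning site. The total size is about 14.5 kb.

The viral cassette encodes N, P, M, mCherry and L in that order. The 714 bp mCherry reading frame therefore sits between M and L, the position normally occupied by the glycoprotein gene, and no G coding sequence is annotated. Upstream, a CMV enhancer/promoter and a T7 promoter can each drive transcription of the full-length viral RNA. A hammerhead ribozyme at the 5′ end and a hepatitis delta virus ribozyme at the 3′ end, followed by a T7 terminator, trim the transcript to exact genomic termini so that it can be encapsidated and replicated. The CMV promoter listed in the catalogue thus launches the viral genome. mCherry itself would be expressed as a viral transcript made by the L/P polymerase once virus has been recovered.

A plasmid of this kind is used to rescue recombinant G-deleted rabies virus, with the glycoprotein supplied in trans. The associated publication indicates use in monosynaptic tracing of connections onto genetically targeted neurons, with infected cells labelled red. A few short annotated fragments, such as the HIV-1 LTR and SET1 hits, are probably incidental sequence matches.
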