Addgene plasmid #52488: pRVdG-4mCherry
Purpose: Expresses mCherry
Depositing lab: Sebastian Seung. Depositing organization: Massachusetts Institute of Technology. Publication: Transgenic targeting of recombinant rabies virus reveals monosynaptic connectivity of specific neurons. Weible AP, Schwarcz L, Wickersham IR, Deblander L, Wu H, Callaway EM, Seung HS, Kentros CG. J Neurosci. 2010 Dec 8;30(49):16509-13. doi: 10.1523/JNEUROSCI.2442-10.2010. PubMed 21147990.
Backbone
  Vector backbone: cSPBN (pSAD)
  Backbone manufacturer: Karl-Klaus Conzelmann & Matthias Schnell
  Backbone size w/o insert (bp): 13783
  Total vector size (bp): 14497
  Vector type: Rabies Virus
Growth in bacteria
  Bacterial resistance: Ampicillin, 100 μg/mL
  Growth temperature: 37°C
  Growth strain: DH5alpha
  Growth instructions: DH5alpha at 37C
  Copy number: High Copy
Gene/Insert
  Gene/Insert name: mCherry (alt name: mC)
  Species: Synthetic
  Insert size (bp): 714
  Promoter: CMV
  Cloning method: Unknown
  Sequencing primers: 5′ unknown
Terms and licenses: Academic/Nonprofit Terms; Industry Terms: Not Available to Industry
How to cite: pRVdG-4mCherry was a gift from Sebastian Seung (Addgene plasmid # 52488 ; http://n2t.net/addgene:52488 ; RRID:Addgene_52488)
