>Addgene plasmid #52488 | pRVdG-4mCherry | addgene partial sequence | sequence record 94921 | B19L-R 5'-CGATTGGGTCAATAGGGTCA-3'
TCAGGTTGAGAAGTGTTGCCAGTTGTTCTTCTGATCTAATGTTTTTTTCTCGACTGAAAAGCTTAGATGA
CCCAGCACTTTATAAGCTAGGTCATTACTTGTACAGCTCGTCCATGCCGCCGGTAGAGTGGCGGCCCTCG
GCGCGTTCGTACTGTTCCACGATGGTGTAGTCCTCGTTGTGGGAGGTGATGTCCAACTTGATGTTGACGT
TGTAGGCGCCGGGCAGCTGCACGGGCTTCTTGGCCTTGTAGGTGGTCTTGACCTCAGCGTCGTAGTGGCC
GCCGTCCTTCAGCTTCAGCCTCTGCTTGATCTCGCCCTTCAGGGCGCCGTCCTCGGGGTACATCCGCTCG
GAGGAGGCCTCCCAGCCCATGGTCTTCTTCTGCATTACGGGGCCGTCGGAGGGGAAGTTGGTGCCGCGCA
GCTTCACCTTGTAGATGAACTCGCCGTCCTGCAGGGAGGAGTCCTGGGTCACGGTCACCACGCCGCCGTC
CTCGAAGTTCATCACGCGCTCCCACTTGAAGCCCTCGGGGAAGGACAGCTTCAAGTAGTCGGGGATGTCG
GCGGGGTGCTTCACGTAGGCCTTGGAGCCGTACATGAACTGAGGGGACAGGATGTCCCAGGCGAAGGGCA
GGGGGCCACCCTTGGTCACCTTCAGCTTGGCGGTCTGGGTGCCCTCGTAGGGGCG
