>Addgene plasmid #52488 | pRVdG-4mCherry | addgene partial sequence | sequence record 94924 | mCherry-R 5'-TTGGTCACCTTCAGCTTGG-3'
CTTGAAGCGCATGAACTCCTTGATGATGGCCATGTTATCCTCCTCGCCCTTGCTCACCATGGTGGCGGCT
TTCACCGGGGTCTTTTGAGGGATGTTAATAGTTTTTTTCACATCCAAGAGGATCAAAATGTAAAGGTAAT
CAACTTGACTTTGATGAAATGCAGCGGTTTAATGGCACCATAACATGTTTTTTGTTATATTGCTCCCAAG
GGTTGGAGTTGAGCCCATATGTTCTCTCCTCCAGAGGTAAACAAGTGATAAATTTGCGGGATATAATCTG
ATTATTCTAGAAGCAGAGAGGAATCTTTGTCCTCTTCGGACCTTTGTGTCTGAAGAGACATGTCAGACCA
TAGTTGACATGCTCTCGGGTTCATGTTGATACACCAGACTCTGCCCTGGATATGACACTGTTTTGCAATC
ACTCTTATTTGCAATCCGACGAACTCAGTATCATCATCCCAAGTGATCTCCTGAGAGTATTCCAACTCCT
CCCCTTCAAGAGGGCCCCTGGAATCAGCCCACTGGAAGATAAAGGTTCTCCTCAATTTGTATACCCAGTT
CAGGCCCTCAGGGACTGGAGATCCTGACAAAGCCAGTCCAATAACCACTTTGACTAACCCGATCATCCTA
TGATTCCCAGAATATATCTCGTCGAATGATTTCAGAATGTGCCGCAGGATCCTGAACGAGTAACCATTCG
GGCTACACACTTTAACCCTTCCGTTGATACAAAAGTTCCTCATGTTCTTC
